>Addgene plasmid #184334 | pDisplay-EGFP-2A-HA-Nrxn3-alpha- 2(-)/3(+)/4(+)/6(+) | addgene full sequence | sequence record 365498 | Addgene NGS Result
GCGCGCGTTGACATTGATTATTGACTAGTTATTAATAGTAATCAATTACGGGGTCATTAGTTCATAGCCC
ATATATGGAGTTCCGCGTTACATAACTTACGGTAAATGGCCCGCCTGGCTGACCGCCCAACGACCCCCGC
CCATTGACGTCAATAATGACGTATGTTCCCATAGTAACGCCAATAGGGACTTTCCATTGACGTCAATGGG
TGGAGTATTTACGGTAAACTGCCCACTTGGCAGTACATCAAGTGTATCATATGCCAAGTACGCCCCCTAT
TGACGTCAATGACGGTAAATGGCCCGCCTGGCATTATGCCCAGTACATGACCTTATGGGACTTTCCTACT
TGGCAGTACATCTACGTATTAGTCATCGCTATTACCATGGTGATGCGGTTTTGGCAGTACATCAATGGGC
GTGGATAGCGGTTTGACTCACGGGGATTTCCAAGTCTCCACCCCATTGACGTCAATGGGAGTTTGTTTTG
GCACCAAAATCAACGGGACTTTCCAAAATGTCGTAACAACTCCGCCCCATTGACGCAAATGGGCGGTAGG
CGTGTACGGTGGGAGGTCTATATAAGCAGAGCTCTCTGGCTAACTAGAGAACCCACTGCTTACTGGCTTA
TCGAAATTAATACGACTCACTATAGGGAGACCCAAGCTTGGTACCGAGCTCGGATCTATGGTGAGCAAGG
GCGAGGAGCTGTTCACCGGGGTGGTGCCCATCCTGGTCGAGCTGGACGGCGACGTAAACGGCCACAAGTT
CAGCGTGTCCGGCGAGGGCGAGGGCGATGCCACCTACGGCAAGCTGACCCTGAAGTTCATCTGCACCACC
GGCAAGCTGCCCGTGCCCTGGCCCACCCTCGTGACCACCCTGACCTACGGCGTGCAGTGCTTCAGCCGCT
ACCCCGACCACATGAAGCAGCACGACTTCTTCAAGTCCGCCATGCCCGAAGGCTACGTCCAGGAGCGCAC
CATCTTCTTCAAGGACGACGGCAACTACAAGACCCGCGCCGAGGTGAAGTTCGAGGGCGACACCCTGGTG
AACCGCATCGAGCTGAAGGGCATCGACTTCAAGGAGGACGGCAACATCCTGGGGCACAAGCTGGAGTACA
ACTACAACAGCCACAACGTCTATATCATGGCCGACAAGCAGAAGAACGGCATCAAGGTGAACTTCAAGAT
CCGCCACAACATCGAGGACGGCAGCGTGCAGCTCGCCGACCACTACCAGCAGAACACCCCCATCGGCGAC
GGCCCCGTGCTGCTGCCCGACAACCACTACCTGAGCACCCAGTCCGCCCTGAGCAAAGACCCCAACGAGA
AGCGCGATCACATGGTCCTGCTGGAGTTCGTGACCGCCGCCGGGATCACTCTCGGCATGGACGAGCTGTA
CAAGTCCGGACTCAGATCCGGCAGTGGAGAGGGCAGAGGAAGTCTGCTAACATGCGGTGACGTCGAGGAG
AATCCTGGCCCAGAATTCGGCTTGGGGATATCCACCATGGAGACAGACACACTCCTGCTATGGGTACTGC
TGCTCTGGGTTCCAGGTTCCACTGGTGACTATCCATATGATGTTCCAGATTATGCTGGGGCCCAGCCGGC
CAGATCTTTCATGGGCCTTCCTAACCAGTGGGCCCGCTACCTGCGTTGGGATGCAAGCACGCGCAGTGAC
CTGAGCTTCCAGTTCAAGACCAATGTTTCCACTGGGCTGCTCCTGTATTTGGATGATGGTGGTGTCTGTG
ACTTCCTCTGTCTCTCCCTGGTGGATGGCCGCGTTCAGCTCCGCTTTAGCATGGACTGTGCCGAGACCAC
TGTGCTATCCAACAAGCAGGTGAACGACAGCAGTTGGCACTTCCTCATGGTGAGCCGTGATCGTGTGCGC
ACTGGGCTGGTGATTGATGGTGAGGGCCAGTCTGGAGAGCTACGGCCCCAGCGGCCTTATATGGATGTGG
TCAGTGATTTGTTCCTCGGTGGCGTCCCCGCTGACATTCGACCTTCTGCCCTGACCCTCGATGGAGTACA
GAGCATGCCTGGCTTTAAGGGATTAATGCTGGATCTCAAGTATGGCAACTCGGAACCTCGGCTTCTGGGG
AGCCAGAGCGTCCAGTTAGAAGCAGAGGGACCCTGTGGCGAGCGTCCCTGTGAAAATGGTGGGATCTGCT
TCCTCTTGGATGGTCATCCCACCTGTGACTGTTCTACCACTGGCTATGGTGGCACACTCTGCTCAGAAGA
TGTCAGTCAAGGTCCAGGCCTCTCCCATCTTATGATGAGTGAACAAGCACGAGAGGAGAACGTGGCCACC
TTCCGAGGCTCAGAGTATCTGTGCTATGACCTGTCCCAGAACCCCATCCAGAGCAGCAGCGACGAAATCA
CCCTTTCCTTTAAGACCTGGCAACGCAATGGGCTCATCCTCCACACTGGCAAGTCGGCCGACTATGTTAA
CCTGGCTCTGAAGGATGGTGCGGTCTCCTTGGTCATTAACCTGGGGTCCGGGGCCTTTGAGGCCATTGTG
GAGCCAGTGAATGGGAAATTCAACGACAACGCCTGGCATGATGTCAAAGTGACACGCAATCTTCGGCAGG
TGACAATCTCTGTGGATGGCATCCTAACCACAACGGGCTACACTCAAGAGGACTACACCATGCTGGGCTC
AGATGACTTCTTCTATGTTGGTGGAAGCCCAAGTACCGCAGACTTGCCAGGTTCACCTGTGAGCAACAAC
TTCATGGGCTGCCTTAAAGAGGTTGTTTATAAGAATAATGACATCCGTCTAGAGCTGTCTCGCTTGGCCC
GGATTGGAGACACCAAGATGAAAATCTATGGTGAAGTTGTGTTCAAGTGTGAGAACGTGGCCACACTGGA
TCCCATCAACTTTGAGACCCCAGAGGCTTACATCAGCTTGCCCAAGTGGAACACCAAACGTATGGGCTCC
ATTTCCTTTGACTTTCGCACCACTGAGCCCAACGGCCTGATTCTCTTCACTCACGGGAAGCCTCAAGAAA
GGAAAGATGTCCGGAGCCAAAAGAACACAAAAGTTGACTTCTTTGCTGTGGAACTTCTTGATGGCAACCT
GTATTTGCTGCTTGACATGGGCTCTGGCACCATCAAAGTGAAGGCCACTCAGAAGAAGGCCAATGATGGG
GAATGGTACCACGTGGATATTCAGCGTGATGGCAGATCAGGTACCATATCTGTGAACAGCAGGCGCACGC
CATTCACCGCCAGTGGGGAGAGTGAAATTCTCGACCTGGAGGGGGACATGTATCTGGGCGGGCTGCCAGA
GAACCGAGCTGGCCTCATCCTCCCCACGGAGCTCTGGACCGCCATGCTCAACTACGGTTACGTGGGCTGC
ATCCGCGACCTGTTCATCGATGGGCGCAGCAAGAACATCCGGCAGCTGGCGGAGATGCAGAACGCAGCAG
GCGTCAAGTCCTCCTGTTCACGCATGAGCGCCAAGCAGTGTGACAGCTACCCCTGCAAGAACAACGCGGT
GTGCAAGGACGGCTGGAACCGCTTCATCTGCGACTGCACTGGCACCGGCTACTGGGGGAGAACCTGCGAA
AGAGAGGCATCTATCCTGAGCTATGACGGCAGCATGTACATGAAGGTCATCATGCCCATGGTGATGCACA
CGGAGGCAGAGGATGTGTCCTTCCGCTTCATGTCACAGCGAGCCTATGGGCTACTGGTAGCCACAACCTC
CAGGGATTCTGCAGATACACTGCGTCTAGAGTTGGATGGTGGGCGTGTCAAGCTCATGGTTAACTTAGAC
TGTATCAGGATAAACTGTAACTCCAGCAAAGGACCTGAGACCCTGTATGCAGGGCAGAAGCTCAATGACA
ATGAGTGGCACACCGTCCGGGTAGTGCGGAGAGGAAAAAGCCTTAAGCTAACAGTGGATGATGATGTGGC
TGAGGGGACAATGGTGGGCGACCACACCCGCCTGGAATTCCACAATATTGAAACTGGTATCATGACTGAG
AAGCGTTACATCTCTGTGGTCCCCTCCAGTTTCATTGGCCATCTACAGAGCCTCATGTTCAATGGCTTAC
TGTACATTGATTTGTGCAAAAATGGCGACATCGACTACTGTGAACTGAAGGCTCGCTTTGGACTGAGAAA
CATCATCGCCGACCCTGTCACTTTTAAGACCAAGAGCAGCTACCTGACCCTCGCCACCCTACAGGCTTAC
ACCTCCATGCACCTCTTCTTCCAGTTCAAGACCACTTCAGCTGATGGCTTCATTCTCTTCAATAGCGGAG
ATGGCAATGATTTTATTGCAGTTGAGCTGGTCAAGGGGTACATACACTATGTGTTTGATCTCGGCAATGG
TCCCAATGTGATCAAAGGCAACAGTGACCGCCCCCTGAATGACAACCAGTGGCACAACGTGGTCATCACC
AGGGACAGCAGTAACACCCACAGTCTGAAGGTGGACACCAAGGTAGTCACTCAGGTCATCAATGGTGCCA
AAAATCTGGATTTGAAAGGTGACCTCTATATGGCTGGCTTAGCCCAGGGCATGTACAGCAACCTTCCCAA
GCTTGTGGCCTCCAGGGATGGATTTCAGGGCTGCCTGGCCTCTGTGGACTTGAATGGACGCCTGCCTGAT
CTCATCAACGATGCTCTCCACAGGAGTGGACAGATCGAGCGAGGCTGTGAAGTTGCGTTGACCAAAGCTG
ACCTGCAAGGACCCAGTACAACCTGTCAGGAGGATTCATGCGCCAACCAGGGGGTTTGCATGCAGCAGTG
GGAAGGTTTCACCTGTGACTGCTCCATGACATCATATTCTGGAAACCAGTGCAATGACCCTGGTGCAACA
TACATCTTTGGGAAAAGCGGTGGCCTCATCCTCTATACCTGGCCAGCAAATGACAGACCCAGCACACGCT
CTGACCGTCTCGCCGTGGGCTTCAGCACTACTGTGAAGGATGGTATCTTAGTACGCATTGACAGCGCCCC
TGGACTTGGCGACTTCCTCCAGCTTCACATAGAACAAGGGAAAATTGGAGTTGTCTTCAATATTGGCACA
GTTGACATCTCCATCAAAGAAGAGAGAACTCCTGTCAATGATGGCAAATACCACGTTGTGCGCTTCACCA
GGAATGGGGGAAATGCTACACTTCAGGTCGACAACTGGCCAGTGAATGAGCACTATCCTACAGGCAACAC
TGATAATGAACGCCTCCAAATGGTAAAACAGAAAATCCCCTTCAAATATAACCGGCCCGTAGAGGAGTGG
CTGCAGGAAAAAGGCCGGCAGCTAACCATCTTCAACACCCAGGCGCAAATAGCCATCGGAGGAAAGGACA
AAGGACGTCTCTTTCAAGGTCAACTCTCTGGGCTCTATTATGATGGTTTGAAAGTACTGAACATGGCAGC
TGAGAACAACCCTAATATTAAAATCAATGGAAGTGTCCGGCTAGTGGGAGAAGTCCCATCAGTCTCAGGA
ACAACACAGACAACGTCCATGCCACCTGAAATGTCTACCACCGTCATGGAAACCACCACCACCATGGCTA
CGACCACCACCCGAAAGAACCGCTCTACAGCCAGCATTCAGCCCACGTCAGATGATCTTGTTTCATCTGC
TGAATGTTCAAGTGATGATGAAGACTTTGTCGAATGTGAACCAAGTACAGGTAGGTCAGCAAACCCCACG
GAGCCAGGAATCAGACGGGTTCCGGGGGCCTCAGAGGTGATCCGGGAGTCCAGCAGTACAACAGGGATGG
TCGTCGGCATTGTGGCTGCTGCCGCCCTCTGCATCTTGATCCTCCTGTACGCCATGTACAAGTACAGGAA
CAGGGACGAGGGGTCCTATCAAGTGGACGAGACGAGGAACTACATCAGCAACTCGGCCCAGAGCAACGGC
ACGCTCATGAAGGAGAAGCAAGCCAGCTCCAAGAGCGGCCATAAGAAACAGAAAAACAAGGACAAGGAGT
ATTATGTGTAAGCGGCCGCTCGAGATCAGCCTCGACTGTGCCTTCTAGTTGCCAGCCATCTGTTGTTTGC
CCCTCCCCCGTGCCTTCCTTGACCCTGGAAGGTGCCACTCCCACTGTCCTTTCCTAATAAAATGAGGAAA
TTGCATCGCATTGTCTGAGTAGGTGTCATTCTATTCTGGGGGGTGGGGTGGGGCAGGACAGCAAGGGGGA
GGATTGGGAAGACAATAGCAGGCATGCTGGGGATGCGGTGGGCTCTATGGCTTCTGAGGCGGAAAGAACC
AGTGGCGGTAATACGGTTATCCACAGAATCAGGGGATAACGCAGGAAAGAACATGTGAGCAAAAGGCCAG
CAAAAGGCCAGGAACCGTAAAAAGGCCGCGTTGCTGGCGTTTTTCCATAGGCTCCGCCCCCCTGACGAGC
ATCACAAAAATCGACGCTCAAGTCAGAGGTGGCGAAACCCGACAGGACTATAAAGATACCAGGCGTTTCC
CCCTGGAAGCTCCCTCGTGCGCTCTCCTGTTCCGACCCTGCCGCTTACCGGATACCTGTCCGCCTTTCTC
CCTTCGGGAAGCGTGGCGCTTTCTCATAGCTCACGCTGTAGGTATCTCAGTTCGGTGTAGGTCGTTCGCT
CCAAGCTGGGCTGTGTGCACGAACCCCCCGTTCAGCCCGACCGCTGCGCCTTATCCGGTAACTATCGTCT
TGAGTCCAACCCGGTAAGACACGACTTATCGCCACTGGCAGCAGCCACTGGTAACAGGATTAGCAGAGCG
AGGTATGTAGGCGGTGCTACAGAGTTCTTGAAGTGGTGGCCTAACTACGGCTACACTAGAAGAACAGTAT
TTGGTATCTGCGCTCTGCTGAAGCCAGTTACCTTCGGAAAAAGAGTTGGTAGCTCTTGATCCGGCAAACA
AACCACCGCTGGTAGCGGTGGTTTTTTTGTTTGCAAGCAGCAGATTACGCGCAGAAAAAAAGGATCTCAA
GAAGATCCTTTGATCTTTTCTACGGGGTCTGACGCTCAGTGGAACGAAAACTCACGTTAAGGGATTTTGG
TCATGAGATTATCAAAAAGGATCTTCACCTAGATCCTTTTAAATTAAAAATGAAGTTTTAAATCAATCTA
AAGTATATATGAGTAACCTGAGGCTATGGCAGGGCCTGCCGCCCCGACGTTGGCTGCGAGCCCTGGGCCT
TCACCCGAACTTGGGGGGTGGGGTGGGGAAAAGGAAGAAACGCGGGCGTATTGGCCCCAATGGGGTCTCG
GTGGGGTATCGACAGAGTGCCAGCCCTGGGACCGAACCCCGCGTTTATGAACAAACGACCCAACACCGTG
CGTTTTATTCTGTCTTTTTATTGCCGTCATAGCGCGGGTTCCTTCCGGTATTGTCTCCTTCCGTGTTTCA
GTTAGCCTCCCCCTAGGGTGGGCGAAGAACTCCAGCATGAGATCCCCGCGCTGGAGGATCATCCAGCCGG
CGTCCCGGAAAACGATTCCGAAGCCCAACCTTTCATAGAAGGCGGCGGTGGAATCGAAATCTCGTGATGG
CAGGTTGGGCGTCGCTTGGTCGGTCATTTCGAACCCCAGAGTCCCGCTCAGAAGAACTCGTCAAGAAGGC
GATAGAAGGCGATGCGCTGCGAATCGGGAGCGGCGATACCGTAAAGCACGAGGAAGCGGTCAGCCCATTC
GCCGCCAAGCTCTTCAGCAATATCACGGGTAGCCAACGCTATGTCCTGATAGCGGTCCGCCACACCCAGC
CGGCCACAGTCGATGAATCCAGAAAAGCGGCCATTTTCCACCATGATATTCGGCAAGCAGGCATCGCCAT
GGGTCACGACGAGATCCTCGCCGTCGGGCATGCTCGCCTTGAGCCTGGCGAACAGTTCGGCTGGCGCGAG
CCCCTGATGCTCTTCGTCCAGATCATCCTGATCGACAAGACCGGCTTCCATCCGAGTACGTGCTCGCTCG
ATGCGATGTTTCGCTTGGTGGTCGAATGGGCAGGTAGCCGGATCAAGCGTATGCAGCCGCCGCATTGCAT
CAGCCATGATGGATACTTTCTCGGCAGGAGCAAGGTGAGATGACAGGAGATCCTGCCCCGGCACTTCGCC
CAATAGCAGCCAGTCCCTTCCCGCTTCAGTGACAACGTCGAGCACAGCTGCGCAAGGAACGCCCGTCGTG
GCCAGCCACGATAGCCGCGCTGCCTCGTCTTGCAGTTCATTCAGGGCACCGGACAGGTCGGTCTTGACAA
AAAGAACCGGGCGCCCCTGCGCTGACAGCCGGAACACGGCGGCATCAGAGCAGCCGATTGTCTGTTGTGC
CCAGTCATAGCCGAATAGCCTCTCCACCCAAGCGGCCGGAGAACCTGCGTGCAATCCATCTTGTTCAATC
ATGCGAAACGATCCTCATCCTGTCTCTTGATCGATCTTTGCAAAAGCCTAGGCCTCCAAAAAAGCCTCCT
CACTACTTCTGGAATAGCTCAGAGGCCGGGCCTCGGCCTCTGCATAAATAAAAAAAATTAGTCAGCCATG
GGGCGGAGAATGGGCGGAACTGGGCGGAGTTAGGGGCGGGATGGGCGGAGTTAGGGGCGGGACTATGGTT
GCTGACTAATTGAGATGCATGCTTTGCATACTTCTGCCTGCTGGGGAGCCTGGGGACTTTCCACACCTGG
TTGCTGACTAATTGAGATGCATGCTTTGCATACTTCTGCCTGCTGGGGAGCCTGGGGACTTTCCACACCC
TAACTGACACACATTCCACAGCTGGTTCTTTCCGCCTCAGGACTCTTCCTTTTTCAATAAATCAATCTAA
AGTATATATGAGTAAACTTGGTCTGACAGTTACCAATGCTTAATCAGTGAGGCACCTATCTCAGCGATCT
GTCTATTTCGTTCATCCATAGTTGCCTGACTCCCCGTCGTGTAGATAACTACGATACGGGAGGGCTTACC
ATCTGGCCCCAGTGCTGCAATGATACCGCGAGACCCACGCTCACCGGCTCCAGATTTATCAGCAATAAAC
CAGCCAGCCGGAAGGGCCGAGCGCAGAAGTGGTCCTGCAACTTTATCCGCCTCCATCCAGTCTATTAATT
GTTGCCGGGAAGCTAGAGTAAGTAGTTCGCCAGTTAATAGTTTGCGCAACGTTGTTGCCATTGCTACAGG
CATCGTGGTGTCACGCTCGTCGTTTGGTATGGCTTCATTCAGCTCCGGTTCCCAACGATCAAGGCGAGTT
ACATGATCCCCCATGTTGTGCAAAAAAGCGGTTAGCTCCTTCGGTCCTCCGATCGTTGTCAGAAGTAAGT
TGGCCGCAGTGTTATCACTCATGGTTATGGCAGCACTGCATAATTCTCTTACTGTCATGCCATCCGTAAG
ATGCTTTTCTGTGACTGGTGAGTACTCAACCAAGTCATTCTGAGAATAGTGTATGCGGCGACCGAGTTGC
TCTTGCCCGGCGTCAATACGGGATAATACCGCGCCACATAGCAGAACTTTAAAAGTGCTCATCATTGGAA
AACGTTCTTCGGGGCGAAAACTCTCAAGGATCTTACCGCTGTTGAGATCCAGTTCGATGTAACCCACTCG
TGCACCCAACTGATCTTCAGCATCTTTTACTTTCACCAGCGTTTCTGGGTGAGCAAAAACAGGAAGGCAA
AATGCCGCAAAAAAGGGAATAAGGGCGACACGGAAATGTTGAATACTCATACTCTTCCTTTTTCAATATT
ATTGAAGCATTTATCAGGGTTATTGTCTCATGAGCGGATACATATTTGAATGTATTTAGAAAAATAAACA
AATAGGGGTTCCGCGCACATTTCCCCGAAAAGTGCCACCTG
[124 nt withheld, positions 9772-9895]
C
[91 nt withheld, positions 9897-9987]
A
[49 nt withheld, positions 9989-10037]
CCTTTGACGTTGGAGTCCACGTTCTTT
[37 nt withheld, positions 10065-10101]
ACCCTATCTCGGTCTATTCTTTTGATTTATAAGGGATTTTGCCGATTTCGGCCTATTGGTTAAAAAATGA
GCTGATTTAACAAAAATTTAACGCGAATTTTAACAAAATATTAACGCTTACAATTTAC
Features (pLannotate 1.2.2; 20 found; start..end, strand, type, name):
     10..389     +  enhancer       CMV enhancer: human cytomegalovirus immediate early enhancer
    390..593     +  promoter       CMV promoter: human cytomegalovirus (CMV) immediate early promoter
    589..622     +  LTR            5' LTR (truncated) (fragment): truncated 5' long terminal repeat (LTR) from HIV-1
    638..656     +  promoter       T7 promoter: promoter for bacteriophage T7 RNA polymerase
    688..1404    +  CDS            EGFP: EGFP is a basic (constitutively fluorescent) green fluorescent protein published in 1996, derived from Aequorea victoria. It is reported to be a rapidly-maturing weak dimer with moderate acid sensitivity.
   1507..1569    +  sig_peptide    Igκ leader: leader sequence from mouse immunoglobulin κ light chain
   1569..1592    +  CDS            3xHA (fragment): three tandem HA epitope tags
   1618..5958    +  CDS            Nrxn3 (fragment): NRX3A_MOUSE - Experimental evidence at protein level: Swiss-Prot protein existence level 1. Neuronal cell surface protein that may be involved in cell recognition and cell adhesion. May mediate intracellular signaling (By similarity). From Mus musculus (Mouse).
   5986..6210    +  polyA_signal   bGH poly(A) signal: bovine growth hormone polyadenylation signal
   6214..6232    +  promoter       SV40 promoter (fragment): SV40 enhancer and early promoter
   6342..6930    -  rep_origin     ori: high-copy-number ColE1/pMB1/pBR322/pUC origin of replication
   7152..7168    +  polyA_signal   bGH poly(A) signal (fragment): bovine growth hormone polyadenylation signal
   7259..7306    -  polyA_signal   HSV TK poly(A) signal: herpes simplex virus thymidine kinase polyadenylation signal (Cole and Stacy, 1985)
   7365..7517    -  CDS            ble (fragment): BLE_KLEPN - Experimental evidence at protein level: Swiss-Prot protein existence level 1. Binding protein with a strong affinity to the bleomycin family of antibiotics. Binds to CL990; an antimitotic-antibiotic compound. From Klebsiella pneumoniae.
   7538..8332    -  CDS            NeoR/KanR: aminoglycoside phosphotransferase from Tn5; aph(3')-II (or nptII); confers resistance to neomycin, kanamycin, and G418 (Geneticin®)
   8367..8720    -  promoter       SV40 promoter: SV40 enhancer and early promoter
   8722..8739    -  promoter       AmpR promoter (fragment): bla
   8780..9640    -  CDS            AmpR: β-lactamase; bla; confers resistance to ampicillin, carbenicillin, and related antibiotics
   9641..9745    -  promoter       AmpR promoter: bla
   9772..10200   +  rep_origin     f1 ori (sequence partly withheld): f1 bacteriophage origin of replication; arrow indicates direction of (+) strand synthesis
