[The description below was written by a language model from this plasmid's Addgene catalogue record and pLannotate feature annotations shown in this document.]
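Description:
pDisplay-EGFP-2A-HA-Nrxn3-alpha- 2(-)/3(+)/4(+)/6(+) is a 10.2 kb mammalian expression plasmid built on the pDisplay-AP-CFP-TM backbone. It co-expresses EGFP and an epitope-tagged mouse neurexin-3 alpha isoform of defined splice composition. In bacteria it replicates from a high-copy ColE1/pUC-type origin and is selected through the β-lactamase (AmpR) gene. An f1 origin is also present. For mammalian cells, an SV40 early promoter drives the Tn5 NeoR/KanR gene, terminated by an HSV TK polyadenylation signal, which allows G418 selection.

The payload is a single CMV enhancer/promoter-driven open reading frame ending at a bGH polyadenylation signal. EGFP comes first, followed per the catalogue record by a 2A peptide; this is not annotated separately but would lie in the gap between EGFP and the next feature. Downstream are the mouse Igκ light-chain leader, an HA epitope (detected as a fragment of a 3xHA element), and the roughly 4.35 kb Nrxn3-alpha coding sequence cloned between BglII and XhoI. The 2A element separates cytosolic EGFP, which marks transfected cells, from the neurexin polypeptide. The Igκ signal peptide then directs that polypeptide into the secretory pathway, so the N-terminal HA tag should sit on the extracellular side, where it can be used for surface detection. A T7 promoter lies upstream of the reading frame and also serves as a sequencing primer site.

The record is inconsistent about the splice variant. The name indicates no insert at site 2 and inserts at sites 3, 4 and 6, whereas the purpose statement describes a form lacking the site 4 insert and carrying inserts at sites 1, 2, 3 and 6. The feature table does not resolve this, so the isoform should be checked against the sequence. The associated work examined specific Neurexin-3 proteoforms in dendritic inhibition.
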