Addgene plasmid #184334: pDisplay-EGFP-2A-HA-Nrxn3-alpha- 2(-)/3(+)/4(+)/6(+)
Purpose: Expression of mouse Nrx3-alpha lacking insertion at the alternative splice site 4 together with EGFP protein separated by 2A peptide. Contains insertions at alternatively splice sites 1,2,3 and 6.
Depositing lab: Peter Scheiffele. Depositing organization: University of Basel. Publication: Targeted proteoform mapping uncovers specific Neurexin-3 variants required for dendritic inhibition. Hauser D, Behr K, Konno K, Schreiner D, Schmidt A, Watanabe M, Bischofberger J, Scheiffele P. Neuron. 2022 May 8. pii: S0896-6273(22)00362-2. doi: 10.1016/j.neuron.2022.04.017. PubMed 35550065.
Backbone
  Vector backbone: pDisplay-AP-CFP-TM
  Backbone manufacturer: Alice Ting Lab / Addgene_#20861
  Modifications to backbone: EGFP-2A was inserted after the CMV promoter in frame with the signal peptide
  Vector type: Mammalian Expression
  Selectable markers: Neomycin (select with G418)
Growth in bacteria
  Bacterial resistance: Ampicillin, 100 μg/mL
  Growth temperature: 37°C
  Growth strain: DH5alpha
  Copy number: High Copy
Gene/Insert
  Gene/Insert name: Nrxn3-alpha
  Species: M. musculus (mouse)
  Insert size (bp): 4353
  Entrez Gene: Nrxn3
  Promoter: CMV
  Tag / fusion protein: HA-tag (N terminal on insert)
  Cloning method: Restriction Enzyme; 5′ cloning site BglII (not destroyed); 3′ cloning site XhoI (not destroyed)
  Sequencing primers: 5′ T7; 3′ BGH-rev
Terms and licenses: Academic/Nonprofit Terms; Industry Terms: Not Available to Industry
How to cite: pDisplay-EGFP-2A-HA-Nrxn3-alpha- 2(-)/3(+)/4(+)/6(+) was a gift from Peter Scheiffele (Addgene plasmid # 184334 ; http://n2t.net/addgene:184334 ; RRID:Addgene_184334)
